Addgene plasmid #175592: pYFP
Purpose: Tet inducible, KAN Resistant, mVenus gene on a low copy backbone. Used as a negative control to the pRelA_YFP plasmid.
Depositing lab: Greg Bokinsky. Depositing organization: Delft University of Technology. Publication: ppGpp is a bacterial cell size regulator. Buke F, Grilli J, Cosentino Lagomarsino M, Bokinsky G, Tans SJ. Curr Biol. 2022 Feb 28;32(4):870-877.e5. doi: 10.1016/j.cub.2021.12.033. Epub 2022 Jan 5. PubMed 34990598.
Backbone
  Vector backbone: pBbS2k
  Backbone manufacturer: BglBrick
  Vector type: Bacterial Expression
Growth in bacteria
  Bacterial resistance: Kanamycin, 50 μg/mL
  Growth temperature: 37°C
  Growth strain: DH5alpha
  Copy number: Low Copy
Gene/Insert
  Gene/Insert name: mVenus
  Species: Aequorea victoria
  Insert size (bp): 720
  Mutation: An improved monomeric YFP. See doi: 10.1021/bi0516273
Resource information
  A portion of this plasmid was derived from a plasmid made by: CFP was cloned from the Addgene plasmid pZS2-123, Plasmid #26598
Terms and licenses: Academic/Nonprofit Terms; Industry Terms: Not Available to Industry
How to cite: pYFP was a gift from Greg Bokinsky (Addgene plasmid # 175592 ; http://n2t.net/addgene:175592 ; RRID:Addgene_175592)
