[The description below was written by a language model from this plasmid's Addgene catalogue record and pLannotate feature annotations shown in this document.]
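Description:
pYFP is a bacterial expression plasmid built on the BglBrick vector pBbS2k and carrying the yellow fluorescent protein mVenus under tetracycline-inducible control. The 4.9 kb sequence record shows a low-copy pSC101 origin of replication together with the Rep101 (RepA) protein that this origin needs, which matches the low copy number listed in the catalogue. Selection is by kanamycin, conferred by the neo/nptII aminoglycoside phosphotransferase gene. This gene is followed by the lambda t0 terminator and preceded by a short annotated fragment of the Tn5 transposase, most likely a remnant carried along with the resistance cassette.

The payload is a roughly 720 bp mVenus coding sequence, a monomeric (A206K) improved YFP derived from Aequorea victoria GFP and annotated as mammalian codon-optimized. It lies on the reverse strand and spans the numbering origin of the record. The overlapping divergent tetR/tetA promoter region sits between mVenus and the Tn10 tetR gene, so one direction drives the TetR repressor and the other drives mVenus. TetR binds the tet operators and keeps mVenus off until a tetracycline-class inducer releases it. Tandem rrnB T1 and T7Te terminators downstream of mVenus stop transcription from running into the rest of the backbone.

According to the depositor, the plasmid serves as a negative control for the companion pRelA_YFP construct, supplying inducible fluorescent protein expression on the same backbone without the RelA component, in work on ppGpp and bacterial cell size. The catalogue note that "CFP" was cloned from another plasmid does not correspond to any annotated feature here, since only mVenus is detected.
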