Features (pLannotate 1.2.2; 10 found; start..end, strand, type, name):
    512..567     -  promoter       tetR/tetA promoters: tetR; overlapping promoters for bacterial tetR and tetA
    586..1209    +  CDS            TetR: tetracycline repressor TetR; tetR from transposon Tn10; TetR binds to the tetracycline operator tetO to inhibit transcription. This inhibition can be relieved by adding tetracycline or doxycycline.
   1216..1320    +  CDS            tnpA (fragment): TN5P_ECOLX - Also known as tnp. Experimental evidence at protein level: Swiss-Prot protein existence level 1. Mediates transposition of transposon Tn5 by a 'cut and paste' mechanism. First, the monomeric transposase binds the 19 bp inverted DNA repeats flanking the transposon. Then, dimerization of the DNA- bound transposase creates a synaptic DNA complex. After nicking of the first DNA strand, excision of the transposon proceeds through a series of intermediates. The transposase then mediates the insertion of the transposon at a new site by strand transfer. The activity of the wild- type tran
   1352..2143    +  CDS            neo: KKA2_KLEPN - Also known as kan, nptII. Experimental evidence at protein level: Swiss-Prot protein existence level 1. Resistance to kanamycin, neomycin, paromomycin, ribostamycin, butirosin and gentamicin B. From Klebsiella pneumoniae.
   2177..2271    +  terminator     lambda t0 terminator: transcription terminator from phage lambda
   2763..2985    +  rep_origin     pSC101 ori: low-copy replication origin that requires the Rep101 protein
   3033..3983    +  CDS            Rep101: RepA protein needed for replication with the pSC101 origin; rep101
   4514..4541    -  terminator     T7Te terminator: phage T7 early transcription terminator
   4557..4628    -  terminator     rrnB T1 terminator: transcription terminator T1 from the E. coli rrnB gene
   4661..482     -  CDS            mVenus (across the origin): Venus YFP with monomerizing A206K mutation (Nagai et al., 2002; Kremers et al., 2006) mammalian codon-optimized
>Addgene plasmid #175592 | pYFP | addgene full sequence | sequence record 348320 | Addgene NGS Result
CCGTTCTTCTGCTTGTCGGCGGTGATATAGACGTTGTGGCTGTTGTAGTTGTACTCCAGCTTGTGCCCCA
GGATGTTGCCGTCCTCCTTGAAGTCGATGCCCTTCAGCTCGATGCGGTTCACCAGGGTGTCGCCCTCGAA
CTTCACCTCGGCGCGGGTCTTGTAGTTGCCGTCGTCCTTGAAGAAGATGGTGCGCTCCTGGACGTAGCCT
TCGGGCATGGCGGACTTGAAGAAGTCGTGCTGCTTCATGTGGTCGGGGTAGCGGGCGAAGCACTGCAGGC
CGTAGCCCAGGGTGGTCACGAGGGTGGGCCAGGGCACGGGCAGCTTGCCGGTGGTGCAGATCAGCTTCAG
GGTCAGCTTGCCGTAGGTGGCATCGCCCTCGCCCTCGCCGGACACGCTGAACTTGTGGCCGTTTACGTCG
CCGTCCAGCTCGACCAGGATGGGCACCACCCCGGTGAACAGCTCCTCGCCCTTGCTCACCATTTTTTTCC
TCCTAGATCTTTTGAATTCTTTTCTCTATCACTGATAGGGAGTGGTAAAATAACTCTATCAACGATAGAG
TGTCAACAAAAATTAGGAATTAATGATGTCTAGATTAGATAAAAGTAAAGTGATTAACAGCGCATTAGAG
CTGCTTAATGAGGTCGGAATCGAAGGTTTAACAACCCGTAAACTCGCCCAGAAGCTAGGTGTAGAGCAGC
CTACATTGTATTGGCATGTAAAAAATAAGCGGGCTTTGCTCGACGCCTTAGCCATTGAGATGTTAGATAG
GCACCATACTCACTTTTGCCCTTTAGAAGGGGAAAGCTGGCAAGATTTTTTACGTAATAACGCTAAAAGT
TTTAGATGTGCTTTACTAAGTCATCGCGATGGAGCAAAAGTACATTTAGGTACACGGCCTACAGAAAAAC
AGTATGAAACTCTCGAAAATCAATTAGCCTTTTTATGCCAACAAGGTTTTTCACTAGAGAATGCATTATA
TGCACTCAGCGCTGTGGGGCATTTTACTTTAGGTTGCGTATTGGAAGATCAAGAGCATCAAGTCGCTAAA
GAAGAAAGGGAAACACCTACTACTGATAGTATGCCGCCATTATTACGACAAGCTATCGAATTATTTGATC
ACCAAGGTGCAGAGCCAGCCTTCTTATTCGGCCTTGAATTGATCATATGCGGATTAGAAAAACAACTTAA
ATGTGAAAGTGGGTCTTAAGACGTCGGAATTGCCAGCTGGGGCGCCCTCTGGTAAGGTTGGGAAGCCCTG
CAAAGTAAACTGGATGGCTTTCTTGCCGCCAAGGATCTGATGGCGCAGGGGATCATGATCTGATCAAGAG
ACAGGATGAGGATCGTTTCGCATGATTGAACAAGATGGATTGCACGCAGGTTCTCCGGCCGCTTGGGTGG
AGAGGCTATTCGGCTATGACTGGGCACAACAGACAATCGGCTGCTCTGATGCCGCCGTGTTCCGGCTGTC
AGCGCAGGGGCGCCCGGTTCTTTTTGTCAAGACCGACCTGTCCGGTGCCCTGAATGAACTGCAGGACGAG
GCAGCGCGGCTATCGTGGCTGGCCACGACGGGCGTTCCTTGCGCAGCTGTGCTCGACGTTGTCACTGAAG
CGGGAAGGGACTGGCTGCTATTGGGCGAAGTGCCGGGGCAGGATCTCCTGTCATCTCACCTTGCTCCTGC
CGAGAAAGTATCCATCATGGCTGATGCAATGCGGCGGCTGCATACGCTTGATCCGGCTACCTGCCCATTC
GACCACCAAGCGAAACATCGCATCGAGCGAGCACGTACTCGGATGGAAGCCGGTCTTGTCGATCAGGATG
ATCTGGACGAAGAGCATCAGGGGCTCGCGCCAGCCGAACTGTTCGCCAGGCTCAAGGCGCGCATGCCCGA
CGGCGAGGATCTCGTCGTGACCCATGGCGATGCCTGCTTGCCGAATATCATGGTGGAAAATGGCCGCTTT
TCTGGATTCATCGACTGTGGCCGGCTGGGTGTGGCGGACCGCTATCAGGACATAGCGTTGGCTACCCGTG
ATATTGCTGAAGAGCTTGGCGGCGAATGGGCTGACCGCTTCCTCGTGCTTTACGGTATCGCCGCTCCCGA
TTCGCAGCGCATCGCCTTCTATCGCCTTCTTGACGAGTTCTTCTGAGCGGGACTCTGGGGTTCGAGAGCT
CGCTTGGACTCCTGTTGATAGATCCAGTAATGACCTCAGAACTCCATCTGGATTTGTTCAGAACGCTCGG
TTGCCGCCGGGCGTTTTTTATTGGTGAGAATCCAAGCACTAGGGACAGTAAGACGGGTAAGCCTGTTGAT
GATACCGCTGCCTTACTGGGTGCATTAGCCAGTCTGAATGACCTGTCACGGGATAATCCGAAGTGGTCAG
ACTGGAAAATCAGAGGGCAGGAACTGCTGAACAGCAAAAAGTCAGATAGCACCACATAGCAGACCCGCCA
TAAAACGCCCTGAGAAGCCCGTGACGGGCTTTTCTTGTATTATGGGTAGTTTCCTTGCATGAATCCATAA
AAGGCGCCTGTAGTGCCATTTACCCCCATTCACTGCCAGAGCCGTGAGCGCAGCGAACTGAATGTCACGA
AAAAGACAGCGACTCAGGTGCCTGATGGTCGGAGACAAAAGGAATATTCAGCGATTTGCCCGAGCTTGCG
AGGGTGCTACTTAAGCCTTTAGGGTTTTAAGGTCTGTTTTGTAGAGGAGCAAACAGCGTTTGCGACATCC
TTTTGTAATACTGCGGAACTGACTAAAGTAGTGAGTTATACACAGGGCTGGGATCTATTCTTTTTATCTT
TTTTTATTCTTTCTTTATTCTATAAATTATAACCACTTGAATATAAACAAAAAAAACACACAAAGGTCTA
GCGGAATTTACAGAGGGTCTAGCAGAATTTACAAGTTTTCCAGCAAAGGTCTAGCAGAATTTACAGATAC
CCAGATCACCCGGGAAAAGGACTAGTAATTATCATTGACTAGCCCATCTCAATTGGTATAGTGATTAAAA
TCACCTAGACCAATTGAGATGTATGTCTGAATTAGTTGTTTTCAAAGCAAATGAACTAGCGATTAGTCGC
TATGACTTAACGGAGCATGAAACCAAGCTAATTTTATGCTGTGTGGCACTACTCAACCCCACGATTGAAA
ACCCTACAAGGAAAGAACGGACGGTATCGTTCACTTATAACCAATACGCTCAGATGATGAACATCAGTAG
GGAAAATGCTTATGGTGTATTAGCTAAAGCAACCAGAGAGCTGATGACGAGAACTGTGGAAATCAGGAAT
CCTTTGGTTAAAGGCTTTGAGATTTTCCAGTGGACAAACTATGCCAAGTTCTCAAGCGAAAAATTAGAAT
TAGTTTTTAGTGAAGAGATATTGCCTTATCTTTTCCAGTTAAAAAAATTCATAAAATATAATCTGGAACA
TGTTAAGTCTTTTGAAAACAAATACTCTATGAGGATTTATGAGTGGTTATTAAAAGAACTAACACAAAAG
AAAACTCACAAGGCAAATATAGAGATTAGCCTTGATGAATTTAAGTTCATGTTAATGCTTGAAAATAACT
ACCATGAGTTTAAAAGGCTTAACCAATGGGTTTTGAAACCAATAAGTAAAGATTTAAACACTTACAGCAA
TATGAAATTGGTGGTTGATAAGCGAGGCCGCCCGACTGATACGTTGATTTTCCAAGTTGAACTAGATAGA
CAAATGGATCTCGTAACCGAACTTGAGAACAACCAGATAAAAATGAATGGTGACAAAATACCAACAACCA
TTACATCAGATTCCTACCTACATAACGGACTAAGAAAAACACTACACGATGCTTTAACTGCAAAAATTCA
GCTCACCAGTTTTGAGGCAAAATTTTTGAGTGACATGCAAAGTAAGTATGATCTCAATGGTTCGTTCTCA
TGGCTCACGCAAAAACAACGAACCACACTAGAGAACATACTGGCTAAATACGGAAGGATCTGAGGTTCTT
ATGGCTCTTGTATCTATCAGTGAAGCATCAAGACTAACAAACAAAAGTAGAACAACTGTTCACCGTTACA
TATCAAAGGGAAAACTGTCCATATGCACAGATGAAAACGGTGTAAAAAAGATAGATACATCAGAGCTTTT
ACGAGTTTTTGGTGCATTCAAAGCTGTTCACCATGAACAGATCGACAATGTAACAGATGAACAGCATGTA
ACACCTAATAGAACAGGTGAAACCAGTAAAACAAAGCAACTAGAACATGAAATTGAACACCTGAGACAAC
TTGTTACAGCTCAACAGTCACACATAGACAGCCTGAAACAGGCGATGCTGCTTATCGAATCAAAGCTGCC
GACAACACGGGAGCCAGTGACGCCTCCCGTGGGGAAAAAATCATGGCAATTCTGGAAGAAATAGCGCTTT
CAGCCGGCAAACCGGCTGAAGCCGGATCTGCGATTCTGATAACAAACTAGCAACACCAGAACAGCCCGTT
TGCGGGCAGCAAAACCCGTACCCTAGGTATAAACGCAGAAAGGCCCACCCGAAGGTGAGCCAGTGTGACT
CTAGTAGAGAGCGTTCACCGACAAACAACAGATAAAACGAAAGGCCCAGTCTTTCGACTGAGCCTTTCGT
TTTATTTGATGCCTGGAGATCCTTACTCGAGTTAGGATCCTTACTTGTACAGCTCGTCCATGCCGAGAGT
GATCCCGGCGGCGGTCACGAACTCCAGCAGGACCATGTGATCGCGCTTCTCGTTGGGGTCTTTGCTCAGC
TTGGACTGGTAGCTCAGGTAGTGGTTGTCGGGCAGCAGCACGGGGCCGTCGCCGATGGGGGTGTTCTGCT
GGTAGTGGTCGGCGAGCTGCACGCCGCCGTCCTCGATGTTGTGGCGGATCTTGAAGTTGGCCTTGATG
